>Addgene plasmid #136152 | pCDNA4.TO-K4.1-2xCSTREP | addgene full sequence | sequence record 292106 | Addgene NGS Result
GACGGATCGGGAGATCTCCCGATCCCCTATGGTGCACTCTCAGTACAATCTGCTCTGATGCCGCATAGTT
AAGCCAGTATCTGCTCCCTGCTTGTGTGTTGGAGGTCGCTGAGTAGTGCGCGAGCAAAATTTAAGCTACA
ACAAGGCAAGGCTTGACCGACAATTGCATGAAGAATCTGCTTAGGGTTAGGCGTTTTGCGCTGCTTCGCG
ATGTACGGGCCAGATATACGCGTTGACATTGATTATTGACTAGTTATTAATAGTAATCAATTACGGGGTC
ATTAGTTCATAGCCCATATATGGAGTTCCGCGTTACATAACTTACGGTAAATGGCCCGCCTGGCTGACCG
CCCAACGACCCCCGCCCATTGACGTCAATAATGACGTATGTTCCCATAGTAACGCCAATAGGGACTTTCC
ATTGACGTCAATGGGTGGAGTATTTACGGTAAACTGCCCACTTGGCAGTACATCAAGTGTATCATATGCC
AAGTACGCCCCCTATTGACGTCAATGACGGTAAATGGCCCGCCTGGCATTATGCCCAGTACATGACCTTA
TGGGACTTTCCTACTTGGCAGTACATCTACGTATTAGTCATCGCTATTACCATGGTGATGCGGTTTTGGC
AGTACATCAATGGGCGTGGATAGCGGTTTGACTCACGGGGATTTCCAAGTCTCCACCCCATTGACGTCAA
TGGGAGTTTGTTTTGGCACCAAAATCAACGGGACTTTCCAAAATGTCGTAACAACTCCGCCCCATTGACG
CAAATGGGCGGTAGGCGTGTACGGTGGGAGGTCTATATAAGCAGAGCTCTCCCTATCAGTGATAGAGATC
TCCCTATCAGTGATAGAGATCGTCGACGAGCTCGTTTAGTGAACCGTCAGATCGCCTGGAGACGCCATCC
ACGCTGTTTTGACCTCCATAGAAGACACCGGGACCGATCCAGCCTCCGGACTCTAGCGTTTAAACTTAAG
ATGTGGAGCATGTGCTGGGTGTTGCGCGCACATTTGGGGCTGCTCTTCTGGGTGGCCGTGATTGAGCTAT
GTGCGGCCAGCGGTCCTGCCACCATCATGGCCTCGGATTGTTGCGAGAATTCCCTGTCCAGTGCCAGATT
GCCACCGGATAAGCTGATATGCGGGTGGTACTGGACGTCCACCGTGTATTGTCGCCAGAAGGCAGTCATT
TTTGTAACGCACTCGGGGCGGAAAGTATGCGGGTCGCCTGCGAAGCGGCGCACGCGTCTTCTGATGGAGA
AGCACACGGAGATACCTCTCGCGAAGCGCGTAGCGCTTCGCGCCGGTAAAGGGTTATGCCCCTCGGGGCG
GCCGCTCGAGGGAGGCGGTGGATGGAGCCACCCCCAGTTCGAGAAGGGCGGCGGCAGCGGCGGCGGCAGC
GGCGGCGGCAGCTGGAGCCACCCCCAGTTCGAGAAGGGGCCCGTTTAAACCCGCTGATCAGCCTCGACTG
TGCCTTCTAGTTGCCAGCCATCTGTTGTTTGCCCCTCCCCCGTGCCTTCCTTGACCCTGGAAGGTGCCAC
TCCCACTGTCCTTTCCTAATAAAATGAGGAAATTGCATCGCATTGTCTGAGTAGGTGTCATTCTATTCTG
GGGGGTGGGGTGGGGCAGGACAGCAAGGGGGAGGATTGGGAAGACAATAGCAGGCATGCTGGGGATGCGG
TGGGCTCTATGGCTTCTGAGGCGGAAAGAACCAGCTGGGGCTCTAGGGGGTATCCCC
[124 nt withheld, positions 1738-1861]
C
[91 nt withheld, positions 1863-1953]
A
[49 nt withheld, positions 1955-2003]
CCTTTGACGTTGGAGTCCACGTTCTTT
[37 nt withheld, positions 2031-2067]
ACCCTATCTCGGTCTATTCTTTTGATTTATAAGGGATTTTGCCGATTTCGGCCTATTGGTTAAAAAATGA
GCTGATTTAACAAAAATTTAACGCGAATTAATTCTGTGGAATGTGTGTCAGTTAGGGTGTGGAAAGTCCC
CAGGCTCCCCAGCAGGCAGAAGTATGCAAAGCATGCATCTCAATTAGTCAGCAACCAGGTGTGGAAAGTC
CCCAGGCTCCCCAGCAGGCAGAAGTATGCAAAGCATGCATCTCAATTAGTCAGCAACCATAGTCCCGCCC
CTAACTCCGCCCATCCCGCCCCTAACTCCGCCCAGTTCCGCCCATTCTCCGCCCCATGGCTGACTAATTT
TTTTTATTTATGCAGAGGCCGAGGCCGCCTCTGCCTCTGAGCTATTCCAGAAGTAGTGAGGAGGCTTTTT
TGGAGGCCTAGGCTTTTGCAAAAAGCTCCCGGGAGCTTGTATATCCATTTTCGGATCTGATCAGCACGTG
TTGACAATTAATCATCGGCATAGTATATCGGCATAGTATAATACGACAAGGTGAGGAACTAAACCATGGC
CAAGTTGACCAGTGCCGTTCCGGTGCTCACCGCGCGCGACGTCGCCGGAGCGGTCGAGTTCTGGACCGAC
CGGCTCGGGTTCTCCCGGGACTTCGTGGAGGACGACTTCGCCGGTGTGGTCCGGGACGACGTGACCCTGT
TCATCAGCGCGGTCCAGGACCAGGTGGTGCCGGACAACACCCTGGCCTGGGTGTGGGTGCGCGGCCTGGA
CGAGCTGTACGCCGAGTGGTCGGAGGTCGTGTCCACGAACTTCCGGGACGCCTCCGGGCCGGCCATGACC
GAGATCGGCGAGCAGCCGTGGGGGCGGGAGTTCGCCCTGCGCGACCCGGCCGGCAACTGCGTGCACTTCG
TGGCCGAGGAGCAGGACTGACACGTGCTACGAGATTTCGATTCCACCGCCGCCTTCTATGAAAGGTTGGG
CTTCGGAATCGTTTTCCGGGACGCCGGCTGGATGATCCTCCAGCGCGGGGATCTCATGCTGGAGTTCTTC
GCCCACCCCAACTTGTTTATTGCAGCTTATAATGGTTACAAATAAAGCAATAGCATCACAAATTTCACAA
ATAAAGCATTTTTTTCACTGCATTCTAGTTGTGGTTTGTCCAAACTCATCAATGTATCTTATCATGTCTG
TATACCGTCGACCTCTAGCTAGAGCTTGGCGTAATCATGGTCATAGCTGTTTCCTGTGTGAAATTGTTAT
CCGCTCACAATTCCACACAACATACGAGCCGGAAGCATAAAGTGTAAAGCCTGGGGTGCCTAATGAGTGA
GCTAACTCACATTAATTGCGTTGCGCTCACTGCCCGCTTTCCAGTCGGGAAACCTGTCGTGCCAGCTGCA
TTAATGAATCGGCCAACGCGCGGGGAGAGGCGGTTTGCGTATTGGGCGCTCTTCCGCTTCCTCGCTCACT
GACTCGCTGCGCTCGGTCGTTCGGCTGCGGCGAGCGGTATCAGCTCACTCAAAGGCGGTAATACGGTTAT
CCACAGAATCAGGGGATAACGCAGGAAAGAACATGTGAGCAAAAGGCCAGCAAAAGGCCAGGAACCGTAA
AAAGGCCGCGTTGCTGGCGTTTTTCCATAGGCTCCGCCCCCCTGACGAGCATCACAAAAATCGACGCTCA
AGTCAGAGGTGGCGAAACCCGACAGGACTATAAAGATACCAGGCGTTTCCCCCTGGAAGCTCCCTCGTGC
GCTCTCCTGTTCCGACCCTGCCGCTTACCGGATACCTGTCCGCCTTTCTCCCTTCGGGAAGCGTGGCGCT
TTCTCATAGCTCACGCTGTAGGTATCTCAGTTCGGTGTAGGTCGTTCGCTCCAAGCTGGGCTGTGTGCAC
GAACCCCCCGTTCAGCCCGACCGCTGCGCCTTATCCGGTAACTATCGTCTTGAGTCCAACCCGGTAAGAC
ACGACTTATCGCCACTGGCAGCAGCCACTGGTAACAGGATTAGCAGAGCGAGGTATGTAGGCGGTGCTAC
AGAGTTCTTGAAGTGGTGGCCTAACTACGGCTACACTAGAAGAACAGTATTTGGTATCTGCGCTCTGCTG
AAGCCAGTTACCTTCGGAAAAAGAGTTGGTAGCTCTTGATCCGGCAAACAAACCACCGCTGGTAGCGGTG
GTTTTTTTGTTTGCAAGCAGCAGATTACGCGCAGAAAAAAAGGATCTCAAGAAGATCCTTTGATCTTTTC
TACGGGGTCTGACGCTCAGTGGAACGAAAACTCACGTTAAGGGATTTTGGTCATGAGATTATCAAAAAGG
ATCTTCACCTAGATCCTTTTAAATTAAAAATGAAGTTTTAAATCAATCTAAAGTATATATGAGTAAACTT
GGTCTGACAGTTACCAATGCTTAATCAGTGAGGCACCTATCTCAGCGATCTGTCTATTTCGTTCATCCAT
AGTTGCCTGACTCCCCGTCGTGTAGATAACTACGATACGGGAGGGCTTACCATCTGGCCCCAGTGCTGCA
ATGATACCGCGAGACCCACGCTCACCGGCTCCAGATTTATCAGCAATAAACCAGCCAGCCGGAAGGGCCG
AGCGCAGAAGTGGTCCTGCAACTTTATCCGCCTCCATCCAGTCTATTAATTGTTGCCGGGAAGCTAGAGT
AAGTAGTTCGCCAGTTAATAGTTTGCGCAACGTTGTTGCCATTGCTACAGGCATCGTGGTGTCACGCTCG
TCGTTTGGTATGGCTTCATTCAGCTCCGGTTCCCAACGATCAAGGCGAGTTACATGATCCCCCATGTTGT
GCAAAAAAGCGGTTAGCTCCTTCGGTCCTCCGATCGTTGTCAGAAGTAAGTTGGCCGCAGTGTTATCACT
CATGGTTATGGCAGCACTGCATAATTCTCTTACTGTCATGCCATCCGTAAGATGCTTTTCTGTGACTGGT
GAGTACTCAACCAAGTCATTCTGAGAATAGTGTATGCGGCGACCGAGTTGCTCTTGCCCGGCGTCAATAC
GGGATAATACCGCGCCACATAGCAGAACTTTAAAAGTGCTCATCATTGGAAAACGTTCTTCGGGGCGAAA
ACTCTCAAGGATCTTACCGCTGTTGAGATCCAGTTCGATGTAACCCACTCGTGCACCCAACTGATCTTCA
GCATCTTTTACTTTCACCAGCGTTTCTGGGTGAGCAAAAACAGGAAGGCAAAATGCCGCAAAAAAGGGAA
TAAGGGCGACACGGAAATGTTGAATACTCATACTCTTCCTTTTTCAATATTATTGAAGCATTTATCAGGG
TTATTGTCTCATGAGCGGATACATATTTGAATGTATTTAGAAAAATAAACAAATAGGGGTTCCGCGCACA
TTTCCCCGAAAAGTGCCACCTGACGTC
Features (pLannotate 1.2.2; 22 found; start..end, strand, type, name):
     28..80      -  misc_feature   bom (fragment): basis of mobility region from pBR322
    235..614     +  enhancer       CMV enhancer: human cytomegalovirus immediate early enhancer
    615..818     +  promoter       CMV promoter: human cytomegalovirus (CMV) immediate early promoter
    820..839     +  promoter       PLtetO-1 promoter (fragment): modified phage lambda PL promoter with tet operator sites (Lutz and Bujard, 1997)
    841..860     +  promoter       PLtetO-1 promoter (fragment): modified phage lambda PL promoter with tet operator sites (Lutz and Bujard, 1997)
    868..901     +  promoter       TRE3GV promoter (fragment): 3rd-generation Tet-responsive promoter that can be activated by binding of Tet-On® 3G, optimized for retroviral and lentiviral vectors
    981..1322    +  CDS            K4.1: VCCL3_HHV8P - Protein inferred from homology: Swiss-Prot protein existence level 3. Acts as a highly selective agonist for human lymphoactin receptor XCR1. From Human herpesvirus 8 type P (isolate GK18) (HHV-8) (Kaposi's sarcoma-associated herpesvirus).
   1468..1692    +  polyA_signal   bGH poly(A) signal: bovine growth hormone polyadenylation signal
   1696..1717    +  promoter       SV40 promoter (fragment): SV40 enhancer and early promoter
   1738..2166    +  rep_origin     f1 ori (sequence partly withheld): f1 bacteriophage origin of replication; arrow indicates direction of (+) strand synthesis
   2180..2509    +  promoter       SV40 promoter: SV40 enhancer and early promoter
   2557..2604    +  promoter       EM7 promoter: synthetic bacterial promoter&nbsp
   2623..2997    +  CDS            BleoR: antibiotic-binding protein; Sh ble from Streptoalloteichus hindustanus; confers resistance to bleomycin, phleomycin, and Zeocin™
   3007..3132    +  CDS            ble (fragment): BLE_KLEPN - Experimental evidence at protein level: Swiss-Prot protein existence level 1. Binding protein with a strong affinity to the bleomycin family of antibiotics. Binds to CL990; an antimitotic-antibiotic compound. From Klebsiella pneumoniae.
   3127..3248    +  polyA_signal   SV40 poly(A) signal: SV40 polyadenylation signal
   3321..3337    -  protein_bind   lac operator: The lac repressor binds to the lac operator to inhibit transcription in E. coli. This inhibition can be relieved by adding lactose or isopropyl-β-D-thiogalactopyranoside (IPTG). lac repressor encoded by lacI
   3345..3375    -  promoter       lac promoter: promoter for the E. coli lac operon
   3390..3411    -  protein_bind   CAP binding site: CAP binding activates transcription in the presence of cAMP. E. coli catabolite activator protein
   3424..3516    -  CDS            lacI (fragment): lac repressor; lacI; The lac repressor binds to the lac operator to inhibit transcription in E. coli. This inhibition can be relieved by adding lactose or isopropyl-β-D-thiogalactopyranoside (IPTG).
   3699..4287    -  rep_origin     ori: high-copy-number ColE1/pMB1/pBR322/pUC origin of replication
   4458..5318    -  CDS            AmpR: β-lactamase; bla; confers resistance to ampicillin, carbenicillin, and related antibiotics
   5319..5423    -  promoter       AmpR promoter: bla
