[The description below was written by a language model from this plasmid's Addgene catalogue record and pLannotate feature annotations shown in this document.]
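Description:
pCDNA4.TO-K4.1-2xCSTREP is a mammalian expression plasmid built on the Invitrogen pcDNA4/TO backbone and carrying the K4.1 open reading frame of Kaposi's sarcoma-associated herpesvirus (KSHV), amplified from cDNA of reactivated TREx BCBL-1-RTA cells. In bacteria it is maintained at high copy through a ColE1/pUC-type origin and selected with ampicillin via the β-lactamase gene. An f1 origin is also present. For selection in mammalian cells the backbone carries a Zeocin resistance cassette in which the Sh ble gene sits behind both the SV40 early promoter and the bacterial EM7 promoter and is followed by an SV40 polyadenylation signal.

Expression of K4.1 is driven by the human CMV immediate-early enhancer and promoter. Directly downstream of the promoter the annotation picks up short tet operator-containing fragments, consistent with the "TO" design of this backbone. In cells expressing the Tet repressor, transcription is held off until tetracycline or doxycycline is added, whereas in cells lacking the repressor the promoter behaves constitutively. The annotated K4.1 coding sequence matches the viral chemokine homologue described as a selective agonist of the human receptor XCR1, and it is terminated by the bovine growth hormone polyadenylation signal. The catalogue states that the protein carries a C-terminal tandem Strep tag. The tag itself is not called out in the feature table, although there is unannotated sequence between the end of the K4.1 match and the polyadenylation signal where it would lie. The Strep tag allows affinity purification on Strep-Tactin resins, and the associated publication title indicates the construct belongs to a study mapping herpesvirus-host protein complexes.
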