Addgene plasmid #136152: pCDNA4.TO-K4.1-2xCSTREP
Purpose: Expresses C-terminally strep tagged Kaposi's Sarcoma Associated Herpesvirus (KSHV) K4.1
Depositing lab: Britt Glaunsinger. Depositing organization: University of California, Berkeley. Publication: Global mapping of herpesvirus-host protein complexes reveals a transcription strategy for late genes. Davis ZH, Verschueren E, Jang GM, Kleffman K, Johnson JR, Park J, Von Dollen J, Maher MC, Johnson T, Newton W, Jager S, Shales M, Horner J, Hernandez RD, Krogan NJ, Glaunsinger BA. Mol Cell. 2015 Jan 22;57(2):349-60. doi: 10.1016/j.molcel.2014.11.026. Epub 2014 Dec 24. PubMed 25544563.
Backbone
  Vector backbone: pCDNA4.TO
  Backbone manufacturer: Invitrogen
  Vector type: Mammalian Expression
  Selectable markers: Zeocin
Growth in bacteria
  Bacterial resistance: Ampicillin, 100 μg/mL
  Growth temperature: 37°C
  Growth strain: DH5alpha
  Copy number: High Copy
Gene/Insert
  Gene/Insert name: K4.1
  Species: Kaposi's sarcoma-associated herpesvirus (KSHV)
  Promoter: CMV
  Cloning method: Restriction Enzyme; 5′ cloning site Unknown (unknown if destroyed)
  Sequencing primers: 5′ CGCAAATGGGCGGTAGGCGTG; 3′ TAGAAGGCACAGTCGAGGCT
Resource information
  A portion of this plasmid was derived from a plasmid made by: cDNA of reactivated TREx BCBL-1-RTA cells
Terms and licenses: Academic/Nonprofit Terms; Industry Terms: Not Available to Industry
How to cite: pCDNA4.TO-K4.1-2xCSTREP was a gift from Britt Glaunsinger (Addgene plasmid # 136152 ; http://n2t.net/addgene:136152 ; RRID:Addgene_136152)
